Addgene plasmid #194726: CAGGS-AsCpf1(D908A)-2A-GFP-U6-sgRNA-cloning vector
Purpose: CAGGS-AsCpf1(D908A)-2A-GFP-U6-sgRNA-cloning vector
Depositing lab: Rudolf Jaenisch. Depositing organization: Whitehead Institute for Biomedical Research. Publication: Multiplex Genome Editing of Human Pluripotent Stem Cells Using Cpf1. Ma H. Bio Protoc. 2024 Nov 20;14(22):e5108. doi: 10.21769/BioProtoc.5108. eCollection 2024 Nov 20. PubMed 39600977.
Backbone
  Vector backbone: pCDNA3.11
  Vector type: Mammalian Expression, CRISPR
Growth in bacteria
  Bacterial resistance: Ampicillin, 100 μg/mL
  Growth temperature: 30°C
  Growth strain: NEB Stable
  Copy number: High Copy
Gene/Insert
  Gene/Insert name: AsCpf1(D908A)
  Species: Acidaminococcus sp.
  Mutation: D908A
  Cloning method: Restriction Enzyme; 5′ cloning site unknown (unknown if destroyed); 3′ cloning site unknown (unknown if destroyed)
  Sequencing primers: 5′ unknown
Terms and licenses: Academic/Nonprofit Terms; Industry Terms: Not Available to Industry
Depositor comments: p-69 of Supplemental Table 2 of https://www.biorxiv.org/content/10.1101/2022.04.13.488123v1.full
How to cite: CAGGS-AsCpf1(D908A)-2A-GFP-U6-sgRNA-cloning vector was a gift from Rudolf Jaenisch (Addgene plasmid # 194726 ; http://n2t.net/addgene:194726 ; RRID:Addgene_194726)
