[The description below was written by a language model from this plasmid's Addgene catalogue record and pLannotate feature annotations shown in this document.]
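Description:
CAGGS-AsCpf1(D908A)-2A-GFP-U6-sgRNA-cloning vector is an all-in-one mammalian CRISPR expression plasmid of about 10.1 kb, listed with a pCDNA3.11 backbone. It is propagated in bacteria as a high-copy plasmid through a ColE1/pUC-type origin and selected with ampicillin via the β-lactamase gene. An f1 phage origin is also present. The annotation additionally picks up a single AAV2 inverted terminal repeat downstream of the expression cassette, along with short bom and rop fragments. These look like carry-over from a parental vector, since one ITR alone would not support AAV packaging. The sequence record is flagged as a partial NGS result, so the feature table may not be complete.

The main payload is Cpf1 (Cas12a) from Acidaminococcus sp. carrying the D908A substitution. This change lies in the RuvC nuclease domain and is generally used to inactivate DNA cleavage, although the record does not state the functional consequence. Expression is driven by the CAGGS promoter, made up of the CMV enhancer, the chicken β-actin promoter and a chimeric intron, which gives strong constitutive activity in many mammalian cell types. The coding sequence is fused at its C-terminus to a nucleoplasmin nuclear localization signal and a 3xHA epitope tag. According to the construct name, a 2A peptide then links it to EGFP, so transfected cells can be identified or sorted by fluorescence. The transcript ends at a bGH polyadenylation signal.

A separate human U6 Pol III promoter sits upstream of a guide RNA cloning region. The automated annotation labels the sequences there as S. pyogenes Cas9 scaffold elements rather than a Cpf1 direct repeat, and the record does not resolve this discrepancy. The associated publication concerns multiplex genome editing of human pluripotent stem cells with Cpf1.
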