Features (pLannotate 1.2.2; 19 found; start..end, strand, type, name):
      1..241     +  promoter       U6 promoter: RNA polymerase III promoter for human U6 snRNA
    293..368     +  misc_RNA       gRNA scaffold: guide RNA scaffold for the Streptococcus pyogenes CRISPR/Cas9 system
    375..418     +  misc_RNA       gRNA scaffold (fragment): guide RNA scaffold for the Streptococcus pyogenes CRISPR/Cas9 system
    563..866     +  enhancer       CMV enhancer: human cytomegalovirus immediate early enhancer
    868..1145    +  promoter       chicken β-actin promoter: No description available
   1146..2162    +  intron         chimeric intron: chimera between introns from chicken β-actin and rabbit β-globin
   2274..6191    +  CDS            AsCpf1: CRISPR-associated protein from Acidaminococcus sp. BV3L6 (Zetsche et al., 2015)
   6192..6239    +  CDS            nucleoplasmin NLS: bipartite nuclear localization signal from nucleoplasmin
   6246..6326    +  CDS            3xHA: three tandem HA epitope tags
   6390..7103    +  CDS            EGFP: EGFP is a basic (constitutively fluorescent) green fluorescent protein published in 1996, derived from Aequorea victoria. It is reported to be a rapidly-maturing weak dimer with moderate acid sensitivity.
   7137..7248    +  polyA_signal   bGH poly(A) signal: bovine growth hormone polyadenylation signal
   7353..7493    +  repeat_region  AAV2 ITR: inverted terminal repeat of adeno-associated virus serotype 2 inverted
   7498..7549    -  misc_feature   bom (fragment): basis of mobility region from pBR322
   7568..8023    +  rep_origin     f1 ori (sequence partly withheld): f1 bacteriophage origin of replication; arrow indicates direction of (+) strand synthesis
   8024..8073    -  misc_feature   bom (fragment): basis of mobility region from pBR322
   8175..8210    -  CDS            rop (fragment): Rop protein, which maintains plasmids at low copy number; rop
   8305..8409    +  promoter       AmpR promoter: bla
   8410..9270    +  CDS            AmpR: β-lactamase; bla; confers resistance to ampicillin, carbenicillin, and related antibiotics
   9441..10029   +  rep_origin     ori: high-copy-number ColE1/pMB1/pBR322/pUC origin of replication
>Addgene plasmid #194726 | CAGGS-AsCpf1(D908A)-2A-GFP-U6-sgRNA-cloning vector | addgene full sequence | sequence record 381239 | Addgene Partial NGS Result
GAGGGCCTATTTCCCATGATTCCTTCATATTTGCATATACGATACAAGGCTGTTAGAGAGATAATTGGAA
TTAATTTGACTGTAAACACAAAGATATTAGTACAAAATACGTGACGTAGAAAGTAATAATTTCTTGGGTA
GTTTGCAGTTTTAAAATTATGTTTTAAAATGGACTATCATATGCTTACCGTAACTTGAAAGTATTTCGAT
TTCTTGGCTTTATATATCTTGTGGAAAGGACGAAACACCGTAATTTCTACTCTTGTAGATGTCTTCGAGA
AGACTTTTTTTTGTTTTAGAGCTAGAAATAGCAAGTTAAAATAAGGCTAGTCCGTTATCAACTTGAAAAA
GTGGCACCGAGTCGGTGCTTTTTTGTTTTAGAGCTAGAAATAGCAAGTTAAAATAAGGCTAGTCCGTTTT
TAGCGCGTGCGCCAATTCTGCAGACAARTKSYWMTWSSMWYRSMRRCKGSGAGSTYCWCSKCGGTGGCGG
CCGCTCTAGAACTAGTTATTAATAGTAATCAATTACGGGGTCATTAGTTCATAGCCCATATATGGAGTTC
CGCGTTACATAACTTACGGTAAATGGCCCGCCTGGCTGACCGCCCAACGACCCCCGCCCATTGACGTCAA
TAATGACGTATGTTCCCATAGTAACGCCAATAGGGACTTTCCATTGACGTCAATGGGTGGAGTATTTACG
GTAAACTGCCCACTTGGCAGTACATCAAGTGTATCATATGCCAAGTACGCCCCCTATTGACGTCAATGAC
GGTAAATGGCCCGCCTGGCATTATGCCCAGTACATGACCTTATGGGACTTTCCTACTTGGCAGTACATCT
ACGTATTAGTCATCGCTATTACCATGGTCGAGGTGAGCCCCACGTTCTGCTTCACTCTCCCCATCTCCCC
CCCCTCCCCACCCCCAATTTTGTATTTATTTATTTTTTAATTATTTTGTGCAGCGATGGGGGCGGGGGGG
GGGGGGGGGCGCGCGCCRGGSGGGGGGGGGSGGGGSGRGGGGSGGGGSGGGGSGRGGCGGAGAGGTGCGG
CGGCAGCCAATCAGAGCGGCGCGCTCCGAAAGTTTCCTTTTATGGCGAGGCGGCGGCGGCGGCGGCCCTA
TAAAAAGCGAAGCGCGCGGCGGGCGGGAGTCGCTGCGCGCTGCCTTCGCCCCGTGCCCCGCTCCGCCGCC
GCCTCGCGCCGCCCGCCCCGGCTCTGACTGACCGCGTTACTCCCACAGGTGAGCGGGCGGGACGGCCCTT
CTCCTCCGGGCTGTAATTAGCGCTTGGTTTAATGACGGCTTGTTTCTTTTCTGTGGCTGCGTGAAAGCCT
TGAGGGGCTCCGGGAGGGCCCTTTGTGCGGGGGGAGCGGCTCGGGGGGTGCGTGCGTGTGTGTGTGCGTG
GGGAGCGCCGCGTGCGGCTCCGCGCTGCCCGGCGGCTGTGAGCGCTGCGGGCGCGGCGCGGGGCTTTGTG
CGCTCCGCAGTGTGCGCGAGGGGAGCGCGGCCGGGGGCGGTGCCCCGCGGTGCGGGGGGGGCTGCGAGGG
GAACAAAGGCTGCGTGCGGGGTGTGTGCGTGGGGGGGTGAGCAGGGGGTGTGGGCGCGTCGGTCGGGCTG
CAACCCCCCCTGCACCCCCCTCCCCGAGTTGCTGAGCACGGCCCGGCTTCGGGTGCGGGGCTCCGTACGG
GGCGTGGCGCGGGGCTCGCCGTGCCGGGCGGGGGGTGGCGGCAGGTGGGGGTGCCGGGCGGGGCGGGGCC
GCCTCGGGCCGGGGRGGGCTCGGGGGAGGGGCGCGGCGGCCCCCGGAGCGCCGGCGGCTGTCGAGGCGCG
GCGAGCCGCAGCCATTGCCTTTTATGGTAATCGTGCGAGAGGGCGCAGGGACTTCCTTTGTCCCAAATCT
GTGCGGAGCCGAAATCTGGGAGGCGCCGCCGCACCCCCTCTAGCGGGCGCGGGGCGAAGCGGTGCGGCGC
CGGCAGGAAGGAAATGGGCGGGGAGGGCCTTCGTGCGTCGCCGCGCCGCCGTCCCCTTCTCCCTCTCCAG
CCTCGGGGCTGTCCGCGGGGGGACGGCTGCCTTCGGGGGGGACGGGGCAGGGCGGGGTTCGGCTTCTGGC
GTGTGACCGGCGGCTCTAGAGCCTCTGCTAACCATGTTCATGCCTTCTTCTTTTTCCTACAGCTCCTGGG
CAACGTGCTGGTTATTGTGCTGTCTCATCATTTTGGCAAAGACCGGTCCACCATGGCCCCAAAGAAGAAG
CGGAAGGTCGGTATCCACGGAGTCCCAGCAGCCACACAGTTCGAGGGCTTTACCAACCTGTATCAGGTGA
GCAAGACACTGCGGTTTGAGCTGATCCCACAGGGCAAGACCCTGAAGCACATCCAGGAGCAGGGCTTCAT
CGAGGAGGACAAGGCCCGCAATGATCACTACAAGGAGCTGAAGCCCATCATCGATCGGATCTACAAGACC
TATGCCGACCAGTGCCTGCAGCTGGTGCAGCTGGATTGGGAGAACCTGAGCGCCGCCATCGACTCCTATA
GAAAGGAGAAAACCGAGGAGACAAGGAACGCCCTGATCGAGGAGCAGGCCACATATCGCAATGCCATCCA
CGACTACTTCATCGGCCGGACAGACAACCTGACCGATGCCATCAATAAGAGACACGCCGAGATCTACAAG
GGCCTGTTCAAGGCCGAGCTGTTTAATGGCAAGGTGCTGAAGCAGCTGGGCACCGTGACCACAACCGAGC
ACGAGAACGCCCTGCTGCGGAGCTTCGACAAGTTTACAACCTACTTCTCCGGCTTTTATGAGAACAGGAA
GAACGTGTTCAGCGCCGAGGATATCAGCACAGCCATCCCACACCGCATCGTGCAGGACAACTTCCCCAAG
TTTAAGGAGAATTGTCACATCTTCACACGCCTGATCACCGCCGTGCCCAGCCTGCGGGAGCACTTTGAGA
ACGTGAAGAAGGCCATCGGCATCTTCGTGAGCACCTCCATCGAGGAGGTGTTTTCCTTCCCTTTTTATAA
CCAGCTGCTGACACAGACCCAGATCGACCTGTATAACCAGCTGCTGGGAGGAATCTCTCGGGAGGCAGGC
ACCGAGAAGATCAAGGGCCTGAACGAGGTGCTGAATCTGGCCATCCAGAAGAATGATGAGACAGCCCACA
TCATCGCCTCCCTGCCACACAGATTCATCCCCCTGTTTAAGCAGATCCTGTCCGATAGGAACACCCTGTC
TTTCATCCTGGAGGAGTTTAAGAGCGACGAGGAAGTGATCCAGTCCTTCTGCAAGTACAAGACACTGCTG
AGAAACGAGAACGTGCTGGAGACAGCCGAGGCCCTGTTTAACGAGCTGAACAGCATCGACCTGACACACA
TCTTCATCAGCCACAAGAAGCTGGAGACAATCAGCAGCGCCCTGTGCGACCACTGGGATACACTGAGGAA
TGCCCTGTATGAGCGGAGAATCTCCGAGCTGACAGGCAAGATCACCAAGTCTGCCAAGGAGAAGGTGCAG
CGCAGCCTGAAGCACGAGGATATCAACCTGCAGGAGATCATCTCTGCCGCAGGCAAGGAGCTGAGCGAGG
CCTTCAAGCAGAAAACCAGCGAGATCCTGTCCCACGCACACGCCGCCCTGGATCAGCCACTGCCTACAAC
CCTGAAGAAGCAGGAGGAGAAGGAGATCCTGAAGTCTCAGCTGGACAGCCTGCTGGGCCTGTACCACCTG
CTGGACTGGTTTGCCGTGGATGAGTCCAACGAGGTGGACCCCGAGTTCTCTGCCCGGCTGACCGGCATCA
AGCTGGAGATGGAGCCTTCTCTGAGCTTCTACAACAAGGCCAGAAATTATGCCACCAAGAAGCCCTACTC
CGTGGAGAAGTTCAAGCTGAACTTTCAGATGCCTACACTGGCCTCTGGCTGGGACGTGAATAAGGAGAAG
AACAATGGCGCCATCCTGTTTGTGAAGAACGGCCTGTACTATCTGGGCATCATGCCAAAGCAGAAGGGCA
GGTATAAGGCCCTGAGCTTCGAGCCCACAGAGAAAACCAGCGAGGGCTTTGATAAGATGTACTATGACTA
CTTCCCTGATGCCGCCAAGATGATCCCAAAGTGCAGCACCCAGCTGAAGGCCGTGACAGCCCACTTTCAG
ACCCACACAACCCCCATCCTGCTGTCCAACAATTTCATCGAGCCTCTGGAGATCACAAAGGAGATCTACG
ACCTGAACAATCCTGAGAAGGAGCCAAAGAAGTTTCAGACAGCCTACGCCAAGAAAACCGGCGACCAGAA
GGGCTACAGAGAGGCCCTGTGCAAGTGGATCGACTTCACAAGGGATTTTCTGTCCAAGTATACCAAGACA
ACCTCTATCGATCTGTCTAGCCTGCGGCCATCCTCTCAGTATAAGGACCTGGGCGAGTACTATGCCGAGC
TGAATCCCCTGCTGTACCACATCAGCTTCCAGAGAATCGCCGAGAAGGAGATCATGGATGCCGTGGAGAC
AGGCAAGCTGTACCTGTTCCAGATCTATAACAAGGACTTTGCCAAGGGCCACCACGGCAAGCCTAATCTG
CACACACTGTATTGGACCGGCCTGTTTTCTCCAGAGAACCTGGCCAAGACAAGCATCAAGCTGAATGGCC
AGGCCGAGCTGTTCTACCGCCCTAAGTCCAGGATGAAGAGGATGGCACACCGGCTGGGAGAGAAGATGCT
GAACAAGAAGCTGAAGGATCAGAAAACCCCAATCCCCGACACCCTGTACCAGGAGCTGTACGACTATGTG
AATCACAGACTGTCCCACGACCTGTCTGATGAGGCCAGGGCCCTGCTGCCCAACGTGATCACCAAGGAGG
TGTCTCACGAGATCATCAAGGATAGGCGCTTTACCAGCGACAAGTTCTTTTTCCACGTGCCTATCACACT
GAACTATCAGGCCGCCAATTCCCCATCTAAGTTCAACCAGAGGGTGAATGCCTACCTGAAGGAGCACCCC
GAGACACCTATCATCGGCATCGCTCGGGGCGAGAGAAACCTGATCTATATCACAGTGATCGACTCCACCG
GCAAGATCCTGGAGCAGCGGAGCCTGAACACCATCCAGCAGTTTGATTACCAGAAGAAGCTGGACAACAG
GGAGAAGGAGAGGGTGGCAGCAAGGCAGGCCTGGTCTGTGGTGGGCACAATCAAGGATCTGAAGCAGGGC
TATCTGAGCCAGGTCATCCACGAGATCGTGGACCTGATGATCCACTACCAGGCCGTGGTGGTGCTGGAGA
ACCTGAATTTCGGCTTTAAGAGCAAGAGGACCGGCATCGCCGAGAAGGCCGTGTACCAGCAGTTCGAGAA
GATGCTGATCGATAAGCTGAATTGCCTGGTGCTGAAGGACTATCCAGCAGAGAAAGTGGGAGGCGTGCTG
AACCCATACCAGCTGACAGACCAGTTCACCTCCTTTGCCAAGATGGGCACCCAGTCTGGCTTCCTGTTTT
ACGTGCCTGCCCCATATACATCTAAGATCGATCCCCTGACCGGCTTCGTGGACCCCTTCGTGTGGAAAAC
CATCAAGAATCACGAGAGCCGCAAGCACTTCCTGGAGGGCTTCGACTTTCTGCACTACGACGTGAAAACC
GGCGACTTCATCCTGCACTTTAAGATGAACAGAAATCTGTCCTTCCAGAGGGGCCTGCCCGGCTTTATGC
CTGCATGGGATATCGTGTTCGAGAAGAACGAGACACAGTTTGACGCCAAGGGCACCCCTTTCATCGCCGG
CAAGAGAATCGTGCCAGTGATCGAGAATCACAGATTCACCGGCAGATACCGGGACCTGTATCCTGCCAAC
GAGCTGATCGCCCTGCTGGAGGAGAAGGGCATCGTGTTCAGGGATGGCTCCAACATCCTGCCAAAGCTGC
TGGAGAATGACGATTCTCACGCCATCGACACCATGGTGGCCCTGATCCGCAGCGTGCTGCAGATGCGGAA
CTCCAATGCCGCCACAGGCGAGGACTATATCAACAGCCCCGTGCGCGATCTGAATGGCGTGTGCTTCGAC
TCCCGGTTTCAGAACCCAGAGTGGCCCATGGACGCCGATGCCAATGGCGCCTACCACATCGCCCTGAAGG
GCCAGCTGCTGCTGAATCACCTGAAGGAGAGCAAGGATCTGAAGCTGCAGAACGGCATCTCCAATCAGGA
CTGGCTGGCCTACATCCAGGAGCTGCGCAACAAAAGGCCGGCGGCCACGAAAAAGGCCGGCCAGGCAAAA
AAGAAAAAGGGATCCTACCCATACGATGTTCCAGATTACGCTTATCCCTACGACGTGCCTGATTATGCAT
ACCCATATGATGTCCCCGACTATGCCGGCAGTGGAGAGGGCAGAGGAAGTCTGCTAACATGCGGTGACGT
CGAGGAGAATCCTGGCCCAGTGAGCAAGGGCGAGGAGCTGTTCACCGGGGTGGTGCCCATCCTGGTCGAG
CTGGACGGCGACGTAAACGGCCACAAGTTCAGCGTGTCCGGCGAGGGCGAGGGCGATGCCACCTACGGCA
AGCTGACCCTGAAGTTCATCTGCACCACCGGCAAGCTGCCCGTGCCCTGGCCCACCCTCGTGACCACCCT
GACCTACGGCGTGCAGTGCTTCAGCCGCTACCCCGACCACATGAAGCAGCACGACTTCTTCAAGTCCGCC
ATGCCCGAAGGCTACGTCCAGGAGCGCACCATCTTCTTCAAGGACGACGGCAACTACAAGACCCGCGCCG
AGGTGAAGTTCGAGGGCGACACCCTGGTGAACCGCATCGAGCTGAAGGGCATCGACTTCAAGGAGGACGG
CAACATCCTGGGGCACAAGCTGGAGTACAACTACAACAGCCACAACGTCTATATCATGGCCGACAAGCAG
AAGAACGGCATCAAGGTGAACTTCAAGATCCGCCACAACATCGAGGACGGCAGCGTGCAGCTCGCCGACC
ACTACCAGCAGAACACCCCCATCGGCGACGGCCCCGTGCTGCTGCCCGACAACCACTACCTGAGCACCCA
GTCCGCCCTGAGCAAAGACCCCAACGAGAAGCGCGATCACATGGTCCTGCTGGAGTTCGTGACCGCCGCC
GGGATCACTCTCGGCATGGACGAGCTGTACAAGGAATTCTAACTAGAGCTCGCTGATCAGCCTCGACTGT
GCCTTCTAGTTGCCAGCCATCTGTTGTTTGCCCCTCCCCCGTGCCTTCCTTGACCCTGGAAGGTGCCACT
CCCACTGTCCTTTCCTAATAAAATGAGGAAATTGCATCGCATTGTCTGAGTAGGTGTCATTCTATTCTGG
GGGGTGGGGTGGGGCAGGACAGCAAGGGGGAGGATTGGGAAGAGAATAGCAGGCATGCTGGGGAGCGGCC
GCAGGAACCCCTAGTGATGGAGTTGGCCACTCCCTCTCTGCGCGCTCGCTCGCTCACTGAGGCCGGGCGA
CCAAAGGTCGCCCGACGCCCGGGCTTTGCCCGGGCGGCCTCAGTGAGCGAGCGAGCGCGCAGCTGCCTGC
AGGGGCGCCTGATGCGGTATTTTCTCCTTACGCATCTGTGCGGTATTTCACACCGCATA
[95 nt withheld, positions 7550-7644]
T
[46 nt withheld, positions 7646-7691]
C
[141 nt withheld, positions 7693-7833]
CCTTTGACGTTGGAGTCCACGTTCTTT
[37 nt withheld, positions 7861-7897]
ACTCTATCTCGGGCTATTCTTTTGATTTATAAGGGATTTTGCCGATTTCGGTCTATTGGTTAAAAAATGA
GCTGATTTAACAAAAATTTAACGCGAATTTTAACAAAATATTAACGTTTACAATTTTATGGTGCACTCTC
AGTACAATCTGCTCTGATGCCGCATAGTTAAGCCAGCCCCGACACCCGCCAACACCCGCTGACGCGCCCT
GACGGGCTTGTCTGCTCCCGGCATCCGCTTACAGACAAGCTGTGACCGTCTCCGGGAGCTGCATGTGTCA
GAGGTTTTCACCGTCATCACCGAAACGCGCGAGACGAAAGGGCCTCGTGATACGCCTATTTTTATAGGTT
AATGTCATGATAATAATGGTTTCTTAGACGTCAGGTGGCACTTTTCGGGGAAATGTGCGCGGAACCCCTA
TTTGTTTATTTTTCTAAATACATTCAAATATGTATCCGCTCATGAGACAATAACCCTGATAAATGCTTCA
ATAATATTGAAAAAGGAAGAGTATGAGTATTCAACATTTCCGTGTCGCCCTTATTCCCTTTTTTGCGGCA
TTTTGCCTTCCTGTTTTTGCTCACCCAGAAACGCTGGTGAAAGTAAAAGATGCTGAAGATCAGTTGGGTG
CACGAGTGGGTTACATCGAACTGGATCTCAACAGCGGTAAGATCCTTGAGAGTTTTCGCCCCGAAGAACG
TTTTCCAATGATGAGCACTTTTAAAGTTCTGCTATGTGGCGCGGTATTATCCCGTATTGACGCCGGGCAA
GAGCAACTCGGTCGCCGCATACACTATTCTCAGAATGACTTGGTTGAGTACTCACCAGTCACAGAAAAGC
ATCTTACGGATGGCATGACAGTAAGAGAATTATGCAGTGCTGCCATAACCATGAGTGATAACACTGCGGC
CAACTTACTTCTGACAACGATCGGAGGACCGAAGGAGCTAACCGCTTTTTTGCACAACATGGGGGATCAT
GTAACTCGCCTTGATCGTTGGGAACCGGAGCTGAATGAAGCCATACCAAACGACGAGCGTGACACCACGA
TGCCTGTAGCAATGGCAACAACGTTGCGCAAACTATTAACTGGCGAACTACTTACTCTAGCTTCCCGGCA
ACAATTAATAGACTGGATGGAGGCGGATAAAGTTGCAGGACCACTTCTGCGCTCGGCCCTTCCGGCTGGC
TGGTTTATTGCTGATAAATCTGGAGCCGGTGAGCGTGGAAGCCGCGGTATCATTGCAGCACTGGGGCCAG
ATGGTAAGCCCTCCCGTATCGTAGTTATCTACACGACGGGGAGTCAGGCAACTATGGATGAACGAAATAG
ACAGATCGCTGAGATAGGTGCCTCACTGATTAAGCATTGGTAACTGTCAGACCAAGTTTACTCATATATA
CTTTAGATTGATTTAAAACTTCATTTTTAATTTAAAAGGATCTAGGTGAAGATCCTTTTTGATAATCTCA
TGACCAAAATCCCTTAACGTGAGTTTTCGTTCCACTGAGCGTCAGACCCCGTAGAAAAGATCAAAGGATC
TTCTTGAGATCCTTTTTTTCTGCGCGTAATCTGCTGCTTGCAAACAAAAAAACCACCGCTACCAGCGGTG
GTTTGTTTGCCGGATCAAGAGCTACCAACTCTTTTTCCGAAGGTAACTGGCTTCAGCAGAGCGCAGATAC
CAAATACTGTTCTTCTAGTGTAGCCGTAGTTAGGCCACCACTTCAAGAACTCTGTAGCACCGCCTACATA
CCTCGCTCTGCTAATCCTGTTACCAGTGGCTGCTGCCAGTGGCGATAAGTCGTGTCTTACCGGGTTGGAC
TCAAGACGATAGTTACCGGATAAGGCGCAGCGGTCGGGCTGAACGGGGGGTTCGTGCACACAGCCCAGCT
TGGAGCGAACGACCTACACCGAACTGAGATACCTACAGCGTGAGCTATGAGAAAGCGCCACGCTTCCCGA
AGGGAGAAAGGCGGACAGGTATCCGGTAAGCGGCAGGGTCGGAACAGGAGAGCGCACGAGGGAGCTTCCA
GGGGGAAACGCCTGGTATCTTTATAGTCCTGTCGGGTTTCGCCACCTCTGACTTGAGCGTCGATTTTTGT
GATGCTCGTCAGGGGGGCGGAGCCTATGGAAAAACGCCAGCAACGCGGCCTTTTTACGGTTCCTGGCCTT
TTGCTGGCCTTTTGCTCACATGT
